Addgene plasmid #162311: pEPQD0CM0029
Purpose: Level 0 C-terminal tag part for MoClo assembly, TTCG-GCTT
Depositing lab: Nicola Patron. Depositing organization: Earlham Institute. Publication: Biofoundry-assisted expression and characterization of plant proteins. Dudley QM, Cai YM, Kallam K, Debreyne H, Carrasco Lopez JA, Patron NJ. Synth Biol (Oxf). 2021 Sep 11;6(1):ysab029. doi: 10.1093/synbio/ysab029. eCollection 2021. PubMed 34693026.
Backbone
  Vector backbone: pUAP1
  Vector type: Synthetic Biology
Growth in bacteria
  Bacterial resistance: Chloramphenicol, 25 μg/mL
  Growth temperature: 37°C
  Growth strain: DH5alpha
  Copy number: High Copy
Gene/Insert
  Gene/Insert name: C-terminal tag, strep tag, stop codon
  Species: Synthetic
  Cloning method: Unknown
  Sequencing primers: 5′ ggcgtatcacgaggcagaatttc; 3′ CCTGCATAACGCGAAGTAATC
Terms and licenses: Academic/Nonprofit Terms; Industry Terms: Not Available to Industry
How to cite: pEPQD0CM0029 was a gift from Nicola Patron (Addgene plasmid # 162311 ; http://n2t.net/addgene:162311 ; RRID:Addgene_162311)
