[The description below was written by a language model from this plasmid's Addgene catalogue record and pLannotate feature annotations shown in this document.]
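Description:
pEPQD0CM0029 is a small (about 2.1 kb) Level 0 parts plasmid for MoClo/Golden Gate modular assembly, built on the pUAP1 universal acceptor backbone and classed as a synthetic biology vector. It is maintained in E. coli at high copy through a ColE1/pUC-type origin of replication and is selected with chloramphenicol, via the cat (chloramphenicol acetyltransferase) gene driven by its native cat promoter and followed by a lambda t0 terminator.

The payload is a short synthetic C-terminal tag module encoding a Strep-tag II followed by a stop codon. Strep-tag II is a peptide that binds Strep-Tactin, an engineered streptavidin, and is widely used for affinity purification and detection of recombinant proteins. The part is defined by the four-base fusion overhangs TTCG and GCTT, which in the standard plant MoClo syntax place it immediately after a coding sequence lacking its own stop codon and before the 3′ UTR/terminator part, so that Type IIS digestion and ligation fuse the tag in frame to the end of the protein of interest. The part carries no promoter of its own; expression depends on the elements combined with it in higher-level assemblies. In the backbone, the insert site is flanked by bacterial transcription terminators (a putative terminator upstream and a his operon terminator downstream), which insulate the part from read-through. The automated annotation also reports a very short fragment match to the SET1 solubility tag just after the Strep-tag; this is not mentioned in the catalogue entry and may be a chance match. The associated work concerns biofoundry-assisted expression and characterization of plant proteins, which fits use of this part for tagging such proteins.
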