Features (pLannotate 1.2.2; 8 found; start..end, strand, type, name):
      1..98      -  promoter       cat promoter: promoter of the E. coli cat gene encoding chloramphenicol acetyltransferase
    184..227     -  terminator     bacterial terminator: putative bacterial transcription terminator
    247..269     +  CDS            Strep-Tag II (fragment): peptide that binds Strep-Tactin®, an engineered form of streptavidin
    282..299     +  CDS            SET1 (fragment): solubility-enhancement tag derived from T7 phage gene 10B
    317..374     +  terminator     his operon terminator: This putative transcriptin terminator from the E. coli his operon has a 2-bp deletion introduced during synthesis. Its efficiency has not been determined.
    569..1157    -  rep_origin     ori: high-copy-number ColE1/pMB1/pBR322/pUC origin of replication
   1340..1434    -  terminator     lambda t0 terminator: transcription terminator from phage lambda
   1458..2114    -  CDS            cat: CAT_ECOLX - Experimental evidence at protein level: Swiss-Prot protein existence level 1. This enzyme is an effector of chloramphenicol resistance in bacteria. From Escherichia coli. This protein is used as a marker in many commonly used cloning vectors, such as pACYC184.
>Addgene plasmid #162311 | pEPQD0CM0029 | addgene full sequence | sequence record 320888 | Addgene NGS Result
TTTAGCTTCCTTAGCTCCTGAAAATCTCGATAACTCAAAAAATACGCCCGGTAGTGATCTTATTTCATTA
TGGTGAAAGTTGGAACCTCTTACGTGCCCGATCAACTCGAGTGCCACCTGACGTCTAAGAAACCATTATT
ATCATGACATTAACCTATAAAAATAGGCGTATCACGAGGCAGAATTTCAGATAAAAAAAATCCTTAGCTT
TCGCTAAGGATGATTTCTGGAATTCGGTCTCATTCGTGGAGCCATCCGCAGTTCGAAAAATAAGTCGACC
GGCTGCTAACAAAGCCCGAGCTTCGAGACCCTGCAGTCCGGCAAAAAAGGGCAAGGTGTCACCACCCTGC
CCTTTTTCTTTAAAACCGAAAAGATTACTTCGCGTTATGCAGGCTTCCTCGCTCACTGACTCGCTGCGCT
CGGTCGTTCGGCTGCGGCGAGCGGTATCAGCTCACTCAAAGGCGGTAATACGGTTATCCACAGAATCAGG
GGATAACGCAGGAAAGAACATGTGAGCAAAAGGCCAGCAAAAGGCCAGGAACCGTAAAAAGGCCGCGTTG
CTGGCGTTTTTCCACAGGCTCCGCCCCCCTGACGAGCATCACAAAAATCGACGCTCAAGTCAGAGGTGGC
GAAACCCGACAGGACTATAAAGATACCAGGCGTTTCCCCCTGGAAGCTCCCTCGTGCGCTCTCCTGTTCC
GACCCTGCCGCTTACCGGATACCTGTCCGCCTTTCTCCCTTCGGGAAGCGTGGCGCTTTCTCATAGCTCA
CGCTGTAGGTATCTCAGTTCGGTGTAGGTCGTTCGCTCCAAGCTGGGCTGTGTGCACGAACCCCCCGTTC
AGCCCGACCGCTGCGCCTTATCCGGTAACTATCGTCTTGAGTCCAACCCGGTAAGACACGACTTATCGCC
ACTGGCAGCAGCCACTGGTAACAGGATTAGCAGAGCGAGGTATGTAGGCGGTGCTACAGAGTTCTTGAAG
TGGTGGCCTAACTACGGCTACACTAGAAGAACAGTATTTGGTATCTGCGCTCTGCTGAAGCCAGTTACCT
TCGGAAAAAGAGTTGGTAGCTCTTGATCCGGCAAACAAACCACCGCTGGTAGCGGTGGTTTTTTTGTTTG
CAAGCAGCAGATTACGCGCAGAAAAAAAGGATCTCAAGAAGATCCTTTGATCTTTTCTACGGGGTCTGAC
GCTCAGTGGAACGAAAACTCACGTTAAGGGATTTTGGTCATGAGATTATCAAAAAGGATCTTCACCTAGA
TCCTTTTAAATTAAAAATGAAGTTTTAAATCAATCTAAAGTATATATGAGTAAACTTGGTCTGACAGCTC
GAGGCTTGGATTCTCACCAATAAAAAACGCCCGGCGGCAACCGAGCGTTCTGAACAAATCCAGATGGAGT
TCTGAGGTCATTACTGGATCTATCAACAGGAGTCCAAGCGAGCTCGATATCAAATTACGCCCCGCCCTGC
CACTCATCGCAGTACTGTTGTAATTCATTAAGCATTCTGCCGACATGGAAGCCATCACAAACGGCATGAT
GAACCTGAATCGCCAGCGGCATCAGCACCTTGTCGCCTTGCGTATAATATTTGCCCATGGTGAAAACGGG
GGCGAAGAAGTTGTCCATATTGGCCACGTTTAAATCAAAACTGGTGAAACTCACCCAGGGATTGGCTGAG
ACGAAAAACATATTCTCAATAAACCCTTTAGGGAAATAGGCCAGGTTTTCACCGTAACACGCCACATCTT
GCGAATATATGTGTAGAAACTGCCGGAAATCGTCGTGGTATTCACTCCAGAGCGATGAAAACGTTTCAGT
TTGCTCATGGAAAACGGTGTAACAAGGGTGAACACTATCCCATATCACCAGCTCACCGTCTTTCATTGCC
ATACGAAATTCCGGATGAGCATTCATCAGGCGGGCAAGAATGTGAATAAAGGCCGGATAAAACTTGTGCT
TATTTTTCTTTACGGTCTTTAAAAAGGCCGTAATATCCAGCTGAACGGTCTGGTTATAGGTACATTGAGC
AACTGACTGAAATGCCTCAAAATGTTCTTTACGATGCCATTGGGATATATCAACGGTGGTATATCCAGTG
ATTTTTTTCTCCAT
